Addgene plasmid #162339: pTet-O-NEUROG1-T2A-PuroR
Purpose: Lentiviral expression of NEUROG1 under the control of the TetON promoter
Depositing lab: Charles Gersbach. Depositing organization: Duke University. Publication: Master Regulators and Cofactors of Human Neuronal Cell Fate Specification Identified by CRISPR Gene Activation Screens. Black JB, McCutcheon SR, Dube S, Barrera A, Klann TS, Rice GA, Adkar SS, Soderling SH, Reddy TE, Gersbach CA. Cell Rep. 2020 Dec 1;33(9):108460. doi: 10.1016/j.celrep.2020.108460. PubMed 33264623.
Backbone
  Vector backbone: Tet-O-FUW
  Backbone size w/o insert (bp): 8000
  Vector type: Mammalian Expression, Lentiviral
  Selectable markers: Puromycin
Growth in bacteria
  Bacterial resistance: Ampicillin, 100 μg/mL
  Growth temperature: 37°C
  Growth strain: NEB Stable
  Copy number: High Copy
Gene/Insert
  Gene/Insert name: NEUROG1
  Species: H. sapiens (human)
  Insert size (bp): 711
  Entrez Gene: NEUROG1 (a.k.a. AKA, Math4C, NEUROD3, bHLHa6, ngn1)
  Promoter: Tet-ON
  Tag / fusion protein: T2A-PuroR (C terminal on insert)
  Cloning method: Gibson Cloning
Resource information
  A portion of this plasmid was derived from a plasmid made by: This plasmid was modifed from a gift from Marius Wernig (Addgene plasmid # 52047)
Terms and licenses: Academic/Nonprofit Terms; Industry Terms: Not Available to Industry
How to cite: pTet-O-NEUROG1-T2A-PuroR was a gift from Charles Gersbach (Addgene plasmid # 162339 ; http://n2t.net/addgene:162339 ; RRID:Addgene_162339)
