[The description below was written by a language model from this plasmid's Addgene catalogue record and pLannotate feature annotations shown in this document.]
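Description:
pTet-O-NEUROG1-T2A-PuroR is a lentiviral transfer plasmid built on the Tet-O-FUW backbone for doxycycline-inducible expression of human NEUROG1 (neurogenin 1, a bHLH transcription factor that initiates neuronal differentiation) in mammalian cells. The full sequence record is about 9.8 kb. In bacteria it is maintained through a high-copy ColE1/pUC-type origin and selected with ampicillin via the AmpR β-lactamase gene. The backbone also carries an f1 origin and an SV40/EM7-driven BleoR cassette with an SV40 poly(A) signal. This cassette lies outside the LTR-flanked region, so it would not be packaged into virus.

The viral genome is transcribed from a CMV enhancer/promoter fused to a truncated HIV-1 5' LTR. It includes the Ψ packaging signal with a partial gag sequence, the RRE for Rev-dependent nuclear export, and the cPPT/CTS. The internal expression cassette consists of a tetracycline response element with seven tetO copies placed upstream of a minimal CMV promoter, which drives the 711 bp NEUROG1 coding sequence. NEUROG1 is joined in frame to a T2A peptide and puromycin N-acetyltransferase, so ribosomal skipping produces the transcription factor and the resistance protein as separate polypeptides from one transcript. Puromycin resistance therefore depends on induction of the promoter. A WPRE follows to enhance transcript expression, then the truncated 3' LTR and a bGH poly(A) signal. No tetracycline transactivator is annotated on the plasmid, so one such as rtTA must be supplied separately.

The associated work concerns regulators of human neuronal cell fate identified through CRISPR activation screens. This fits use of the vector for inducible, selectable NEUROG1 overexpression in neuronal specification experiments.
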