Features (pLannotate 1.2.2; 34 found; start..end, strand, type, name):
      2..54      +  CDS            T2A (fragment): 2A peptide from Thosea asigna virus capsid protein Eukaryotic ribosomes fail to insert a peptide bond between the Gly and Pro residues, yielding separate polypeptides.
     62..661     +  CDS            PuroR: puromycin N-acetyltransferase; pac from Streptomyces alboniger; confers resistance to puromycin
    677..700     +  misc_feature   MCS (fragment): pBluescript multiple cloning site
    700..1288    +  misc_feature   WPRE: woodchuck hepatitis virus posttranscriptional regulatory element
   1225..1806    +  CDS            nef (fragment): NEF_HV1H2 - Experimental evidence at protein level: Swiss-Prot protein existence level 1. Extracellular Nef protein targets CD4(+) T-lymphocytes for apoptosis by interacting with CXCR4 surface receptors. From Human immunodeficiency virus type 1 group M subtype B (isolate HXB2) (HIV-1).
   1813..1993    +  LTR            5' LTR (truncated): truncated 5' long terminal repeat (LTR) from HIV-1
   2025..2249    +  polyA_signal   bGH poly(A) signal: bovine growth hormone polyadenylation signal
   2253..2274    +  promoter       SV40 promoter (fragment): SV40 enhancer and early promoter
   2295..2723    +  rep_origin     f1 ori (sequence partly withheld): f1 bacteriophage origin of replication; arrow indicates direction of (+) strand synthesis
   2737..3066    +  promoter       SV40 promoter: SV40 enhancer and early promoter
   3114..3161    +  promoter       EM7 promoter: synthetic bacterial promoter&nbsp
   3180..3554    +  CDS            BleoR: antibiotic-binding protein; Sh ble from Streptoalloteichus hindustanus; confers resistance to bleomycin, phleomycin, and Zeocin™
   3564..3689    +  CDS            ble (fragment): BLE_KLEPN - Experimental evidence at protein level: Swiss-Prot protein existence level 1. Binding protein with a strong affinity to the bleomycin family of antibiotics. Binds to CL990; an antimitotic-antibiotic compound. From Klebsiella pneumoniae.
   3684..3805    +  polyA_signal   SV40 poly(A) signal: SV40 polyadenylation signal
   3878..3894    -  protein_bind   lac operator: The lac repressor binds to the lac operator to inhibit transcription in E. coli. This inhibition can be relieved by adding lactose or isopropyl-β-D-thiogalactopyranoside (IPTG). lac repressor encoded by lacI
   3902..3932    -  promoter       lac promoter: promoter for the E. coli lac operon
   3947..3968    -  protein_bind   CAP binding site: CAP binding activates transcription in the presence of cAMP. E. coli catabolite activator protein
   3981..4073    -  CDS            lacI (fragment): lac repressor; lacI; The lac repressor binds to the lac operator to inhibit transcription in E. coli. This inhibition can be relieved by adding lactose or isopropyl-β-D-thiogalactopyranoside (IPTG).
   4256..4844    -  rep_origin     ori: high-copy-number ColE1/pMB1/pBR322/pUC origin of replication
   5015..5875    -  CDS            AmpR: β-lactamase; bla; confers resistance to ampicillin, carbenicillin, and related antibiotics
   5876..5980    -  promoter       AmpR promoter: bla
   6039..6091    -  misc_feature   bom (fragment): basis of mobility region from pBR322
   6246..6625    +  enhancer       CMV enhancer: human cytomegalovirus immediate early enhancer
   6626..6825    +  promoter       CMV promoter: human cytomegalovirus (CMV) immediate early promoter
   6843..7023    +  LTR            5' LTR (truncated): truncated 5' long terminal repeat (LTR) from HIV-1
   7070..7195    +  misc_feature   HIV-1 Ψ: packaging signal of human immunodeficiency virus type 1
   7179..7542    +  CDS            HIV-1 gag (fragment): gag protein from human immunodeficiency virus 1; gag
   7688..7921    +  misc_feature   RRE: The Rev response element (RRE) of HIV-1 allows for Rev-dependent mRNA export from the nucleus to the cytoplasm.
   8298..8398    +  CDS            Rev (fragment): human immunodeficiency virus 1 (HIV-1) Rev protein; rev; enhances nuclear export of unspliced and incompletely spliced viral mRNAs
   8448..8565    +  misc_feature   cPPT/CTS: central polypurine tract and central termination sequence of HIV-1
   8622..8892    +  protein_bind   tetracycline response element: contains seven copies of the tetracycline operator tetO tetracycline repressor TetR
   8903..8920    +  misc_feature   MCS (fragment): pUC18/19 multiple cloning site
   8925..8963    +  promoter       minimal CMV promoter: human cytomegalovirus (CMV) immediate early promoter
   9069..9779    +  CDS            NEUROG1: NGN1_HUMAN - Also known as BHLHA6, NEUROD3, NGN, NGN1. Experimental evidence at protein level: Swiss-Prot protein existence level 1. Acts as a transcriptional regulator. Involved in the initiation of neuronal differentiation. Activates transcription by binding to the E box (5'-CANNTG-3'). Associates with chromatin to enhancer regulatory elements in genes encoding key transcriptional regulators of neurogenesis (By similarity). From Homo sapiens (Human).
>Addgene plasmid #162339 | pTet-O-NEUROG1-T2A-PuroR | addgene full sequence | sequence record 324599 | Addgene NGS Result
AGAGGGCAGGGGAAGTCTTCTAACATGCGGGGACGTGGAGGAAAATCCCGGCCCACTCGAGATGACCGAG
TACAAGCCCACGGTGCGCCTCGCCACCCGCGACGACGTCCCCAGGGCCGTACGCACCCTCGCCGCCGCGT
TCGCCGACTACCCCGCCACGCGCCACACCGTCGATCCGGACCGCCACATCGAGCGGGTCACCGAGCTGCA
AGAACTCTTCCTCACGCGCGTCGGGCTCGACATCGGCAAGGTGTGGGTCGCGGACGACGGCGCCGCGGTG
GCGGTCTGGACCACGCCGGAGAGCGTCGAAGCGGGGGCGGTGTTCGCCGAGATCGGCCCGCGCATGGCCG
AGTTGAGCGGTTCCCGGCTGGCCGCGCAGCAACAGATGGAAGGCCTCCTGGCGCCGCACCGGCCCAAGGA
GCCCGCGTGGTTCCTGGCCACCGTCGGCGTCTCGCCCGACCACCAGGGCAAGGGTCTGGGCAGCGCCGTC
GTGCTCCCCGGAGTGGAGGCGGCCGAGCGCGCCGGGGTGCCCGCCTTCCTGGAGACCTCCGCGCCCCGCA
ACCTCCCCTTCTACGAGCGGCTCGGCTTCACCGTCACCGCCGACGTCGAGGTGCCCGAAGGACCGCGCAC
CTGGTGCATGACCCGCAAGCCCGGTGCCTGATTAATTAAGCTAGCTAATTCGATATCAAGCTTATCGATA
ATCAACCTCTGGATTACAAAATTTGTGAAAGATTGACTGGTATTCTTAACTATGTTGCTCCTTTTACGCT
ATGTGGATACGCTGCTTTAATGCCTTTGTATCATGCTATTGCTTCCCGTATGGCTTTCATTTTCTCCTCC
TTGTATAAATCCTGGTTGCTGTCTCTTTATGAGGAGTTGTGGCCCGTTGTCAGGCAACGTGGCGTGGTGT
GCACTGTGTTTGCTGACGCAACCCCCACTGGTTGGGGCATTGCCACCACCTGTCAGCTCCTTTCCGGGAC
TTTCGCTTTCCCCCTCCCTATTGCCACGGCGGAACTCATCGCCGCCTGCCTTGCCCGCTGCTGGACAGGG
GCTCGGCTGTTGGGCACTGACAATTCCGTGGTGTTGTCGGGGAAATCATCGTCCTTTCCTTGGCTGCTCG
CCTGTGTTGCCACCTGGATTCTGCGCGGGACGTCCTTCTGCTACGTCCCTTCGGCCCTCAATCCAGCGGA
CCTTCCTTCCCGCGGCCTGCTGCCGGCTCTGCGGCCTCTTCCGCGTCTTCGCCTTCGCCCTCAGACGAGT
CGGATCTCCCTTTGGGCCGCCTCCCCGCATCGATACCGTCGACCTCGAGACCTAGAAAAACATGGAGCAA
TCACAAGTAGCAATACAGCAGCTACCAATGCTGATTGTGCCTGGCTAGAAGCACAAGAGGAGGAGGAGGT
GGGTTTTCCAGTCACACCTCAGGTACCTTTAAGACCAATGACTTACAAGGCAGCTGTAGATCTTAGCCAC
TTTTTAAAAGAAAAGGGGGGACTGGAAGGGCTAATTCACTCCCAACGAAGACAAGATATCCTTGATCTGT
GGATCTACCACACACAAGGCTACTTCCCTGATTGGCAGAACTACACACCAGGGCCAGGGATCAGATATCC
ACTGACCTTTGGATGGTGCTACAAGCTAGTACCAGTTGAGCAAGAGAAGGTAGAAGAAGCCAATGAAGGA
GAGAACACCCGCTTGTTACACCCTGTGAGCCTGCATGGGATGGATGACCCGGAGAGAGAAGTATTAGAGT
GGAGGTTTGACAGCCGCCTAGCATTTCATCACATGGCCCGAGAGCTGCATCCGGACTGTACTGGGTCTCT
CTGGTTAGACCAGATCTGAGCCTGGGAGCTCTCTGGCTAACTAGGGAACCCACTGCTTAAGCCTCAATAA
AGCTTGCCTTGAGTGCTTCAAGTAGTGTGTGCCCGTCTGTTGTGTGACTCTGGTAACTAGAGATCCCTCA
GACCCTTTTAGTCAGTGTGGAAAATCTCTAGCAGGGCCCGTTTAAACCCGCTGATCAGCCTCGACTGTGC
CTTCTAGTTGCCAGCCATCTGTTGTTTGCCCCTCCCCCGTGCCTTCCTTGACCCTGGAAGGTGCCACTCC
CACTGTCCTTTCCTAATAAAATGAGGAAATTGCATCGCATTGTCTGAGTAGGTGTCATTCTATTCTGGGG
GGTGGGGTGGGGCAGGACAGCAAGGGGGAGGATTGGGAAGACAATAGCAGGCATGCTGGGGATGCGGTGG
GCTCTATGGCTTCTGAGGCGGAAAGAACCAGCTGGGGCTCTAGGGGGTATCCCC
[124 nt withheld, positions 2295-2418]
C
[91 nt withheld, positions 2420-2510]
A
[49 nt withheld, positions 2512-2560]
CCTTTGACGTTGGAGTCCACGTTCTTT
[37 nt withheld, positions 2588-2624]
ACCCTATCTCGGTCTATTCTTTTGATTTATAAGGGATTTTGCCGATTTCGGCCTATTGGTTAAAAAATGA
GCTGATTTAACAAAAATTTAACGCGAATTAATTCTGTGGAATGTGTGTCAGTTAGGGTGTGGAAAGTCCC
CAGGCTCCCCAGCAGGCAGAAGTATGCAAAGCATGCATCTCAATTAGTCAGCAACCAGGTGTGGAAAGTC
CCCAGGCTCCCCAGCAGGCAGAAGTATGCAAAGCATGCATCTCAATTAGTCAGCAACCATAGTCCCGCCC
CTAACTCCGCCCATCCCGCCCCTAACTCCGCCCAGTTCCGCCCATTCTCCGCCCCATGGCTGACTAATTT
TTTTTATTTATGCAGAGGCCGAGGCCGCCTCTGCCTCTGAGCTATTCCAGAAGTAGTGAGGAGGCTTTTT
TGGAGGCCTAGGCTTTTGCAAAAAGCTCCCGGGAGCTTGTATATCCATTTTCGGATCTGATCAGCACGTG
TTGACAATTAATCATCGGCATAGTATATCGGCATAGTATAATACGACAAGGTGAGGAACTAAACCATGGC
CAAGTTGACCAGTGCCGTTCCGGTGCTCACCGCGCGCGACGTCGCCGGAGCGGTCGAGTTCTGGACCGAC
CGGCTCGGGTTCTCCCGGGACTTCGTGGAGGACGACTTCGCCGGTGTGGTCCGGGACGACGTGACCCTGT
TCATCAGCGCGGTCCAGGACCAGGTGGTGCCGGACAACACCCTGGCCTGGGTGTGGGTGCGCGGCCTGGA
CGAGCTGTACGCCGAGTGGTCGGAGGTCGTGTCCACGAACTTCCGGGACGCCTCCGGGCCGGCCATGACC
GAGATCGGCGAGCAGCCGTGGGGGCGGGAGTTCGCCCTGCGCGACCCGGCCGGCAACTGCGTGCACTTCG
TGGCCGAGGAGCAGGACTGACACGTGCTACGAGATTTCGATTCCACCGCCGCCTTCTATGAAAGGTTGGG
CTTCGGAATCGTTTTCCGGGACGCCGGCTGGATGATCCTCCAGCGCGGGGATCTCATGCTGGAGTTCTTC
GCCCACCCCAACTTGTTTATTGCAGCTTATAATGGTTACAAATAAAGCAATAGCATCACAAATTTCACAA
ATAAAGCATTTTTTTCACTGCATTCTAGTTGTGGTTTGTCCAAACTCATCAATGTATCTTATCATGTCTG
TATACCGTCGACCTCTAGCTAGAGCTTGGCGTAATCATGGTCATAGCTGTTTCCTGTGTGAAATTGTTAT
CCGCTCACAATTCCACACAACATACGAGCCGGAAGCATAAAGTGTAAAGCCTGGGGTGCCTAATGAGTGA
GCTAACTCACATTAATTGCGTTGCGCTCACTGCCCGCTTTCCAGTCGGGAAACCTGTCGTGCCAGCTGCA
TTAATGAATCGGCCAACGCGCGGGGAGAGGCGGTTTGCGTATTGGGCGCTCTTCCGCTTCCTCGCTCACT
GACTCGCTGCGCTCGGTCGTTCGGCTGCGGCGAGCGGTATCAGCTCACTCAAAGGCGGTAATACGGTTAT
CCACAGAATCAGGGGATAACGCAGGAAAGAACATGTGAGCAAAAGGCCAGCAAAAGGCCAGGAACCGTAA
AAAGGCCGCGTTGCTGGCGTTTTTCCATAGGCTCCGCCCCCCTGACGAGCATCACAAAAATCGACGCTCA
AGTCAGAGGTGGCGAAACCCGACAGGACTATAAAGATACCAGGCGTTTCCCCCTGGAAGCTCCCTCGTGC
GCTCTCCTGTTCCGACCCTGCCGCTTACCGGATACCTGTCCGCCTTTCTCCCTTCGGGAAGCGTGGCGCT
TTCTCATAGCTCACGCTGTAGGTATCTCAGTTCGGTGTAGGTCGTTCGCTCCAAGCTGGGCTGTGTGCAC
GAACCCCCCGTTCAGCCCGACCGCTGCGCCTTATCCGGTAACTATCGTCTTGAGTCCAACCCGGTAAGAC
ACGACTTATCGCCACTGGCAGCAGCCACTGGTAACAGGATTAGCAGAGCGAGGTATGTAGGCGGTGCTAC
AGAGTTCTTGAAGTGGTGGCCTAACTACGGCTACACTAGAAGAACAGTATTTGGTATCTGCGCTCTGCTG
AAGCCAGTTACCTTCGGAAAAAGAGTTGGTAGCTCTTGATCCGGCAAACAAACCACCGCTGGTAGCGGTG
GTTTTTTTGTTTGCAAGCAGCAGATTACGCGCAGAAAAAAAGGATCTCAAGAAGATCCTTTGATCTTTTC
TACGGGGTCTGACGCTCAGTGGAACGAAAACTCACGTTAAGGGATTTTGGTCATGAGATTATCAAAAAGG
ATCTTCACCTAGATCCTTTTAAATTAAAAATGAAGTTTTAAATCAATCTAAAGTATATATGAGTAAACTT
GGTCTGACAGTTACCAATGCTTAATCAGTGAGGCACCTATCTCAGCGATCTGTCTATTTCGTTCATCCAT
AGTTGCCTGACTCCCCGTCGTGTAGATAACTACGATACGGGAGGGCTTACCATCTGGCCCCAGTGCTGCA
ATGATACCGCGAGACCCACGCTCACCGGCTCCAGATTTATCAGCAATAAACCAGCCAGCCGGAAGGGCCG
AGCGCAGAAGTGGTCCTGCAACTTTATCCGCCTCCATCCAGTCTATTAATTGTTGCCGGGAAGCTAGAGT
AAGTAGTTCGCCAGTTAATAGTTTGCGCAACGTTGTTGCCATTGCTACAGGCATCGTGGTGTCACGCTCG
TCGTTTGGTATGGCTTCATTCAGCTCCGGTTCCCAACGATCAAGGCGAGTTACATGATCCCCCATGTTGT
GCAAAAAAGCGGTTAGCTCCTTCGGTCCTCCGATCGTTGTCAGAAGTAAGTTGGCCGCAGTGTTATCACT
CATGGTTATGGCAGCACTGCATAATTCTCTTACTGTCATGCCATCCGTAAGATGCTTTTCTGTGACTGGT
GAGTACTCAACCAAGTCATTCTGAGAATAGTGTATGCGGCGACCGAGTTGCTCTTGCCCGGCGTCAATAC
GGGATAATACCGCGCCACATAGCAGAACTTTAAAAGTGCTCATCATTGGAAAACGTTCTTCGGGGCGAAA
ACTCTCAAGGATCTTACCGCTGTTGAGATCCAGTTCGATGTAACCCACTCGTGCACCCAACTGATCTTCA
GCATCTTTTACTTTCACCAGCGTTTCTGGGTGAGCAAAAACAGGAAGGCAAAATGCCGCAAAAAAGGGAA
TAAGGGCGACACGGAAATGTTGAATACTCATACTCTTCCTTTTTCAATATTATTGAAGCATTTATCAGGG
TTATTGTCTCATGAGCGGATACATATTTGAATGTATTTAGAAAAATAAACAAATAGGGGTTCCGCGCACA
TTTCCCCGAAAAGTGCCACCTGACGTCGACGGATCGGGAGATCTCCCGATCCCCTATGGTGCACTCTCAG
TACAATCTGCTCTGATGCCGCATAGTTAAGCCAGTATCTGCTCCCTGCTTGTGTGTTGGAGGTCGCTGAG
TAGTGCGCGAGCAAAATTTAAGCTACAACAAGGCAAGGCTTGACCGACAATTGCATGAAGAATCTGCTTA
GGGTTAGGCGTTTTGCGCTGCTTCGCGATGTACGGGCCAGATATACGCGTTGACATTGATTATTGACTAG
TTATTAATAGTAATCAATTACGGGGTCATTAGTTCATAGCCCATATATGGAGTTCCGCGTTACATAACTT
ACGGTAAATGGCCCGCCTGGCTGACCGCCCAACGACCCCCGCCCATTGACGTCAATAATGACGTATGTTC
CCATAGTAACGCCAATAGGGACTTTCCATTGACGTCAATGGGTGGAGTATTTACGGTAAACTGCCCACTT
GGCAGTACATCAAGTGTATCATATGCCAAGTACGCCCCCTATTGACGTCAATGACGGTAAATGGCCCGCC
TGGCATTATGCCCAGTACATGACCTTATGGGACTTTCCTACTTGGCAGTACATCTACGTATTAGTCATCG
CTATTACCATGGTGATGCGGTTTTGGCAGTACATCAATGGGCGTGGATAGCGGTTTGACTCACGGGGATT
TCCAAGTCTCCACCCCATTGACGTCAATGGGAGTTTGTTTTGGCACCAAAATCAACGGGACTTTCCAAAA
TGTCGTAACAACTCCGCCCCATTGACGCAAATGGGCGGTAGGCGTGTACGGTGGGAGGTCTATATAAGCA
GCGCGTTTTGCCTGTACTGGGTCTCTCTGGTTAGACCAGATCTGAGCCTGGGAGCTCTCTGGCTAACTAG
GGAACCCACTGCTTAAGCCTCAATAAAGCTTGCCTTGAGTGCTTCAAGTAGTGTGTGCCCGTCTGTTGTG
TGACTCTGGTAACTAGAGATCCCTCAGACCCTTTTAGTCAGTGTGGAAAATCTCTAGCAGTGGCGCCCGA
ACAGGGACTTGAAAGCGAAAGGGAAACCAGAGGAGCTCTCTCGACGCAGGACTCGGCTTGCTGAAGCGCG
CACGGCAAGAGGCGAGGGGCGGCGACTGGTGAGTACGCCAAAAATTTTGACTAGCGGAGGCTAGAAGGAG
AGAGATGGGTGCGAGAGCGTCAGTATTAAGCGGGGGAGAATTAGATCGCGATGGGAAAAAATTCGGTTAA
GGCCAGGGGGAAAGAAAAAATATAAATTAAAACATATAGTATGGGCAAGCAGGGAGCTAGAACGATTCGC
AGTTAATCCTGGCCTGTTAGAAACATCAGAAGGCTGTAGACAAATACTGGGACAGCTACAACCATCCCTT
CAGACAGGATCAGAAGAACTTAGATCATTATATAATACAGTAGCAACCCTCTATTGTGTGCATCAAAGGA
TAGAGATAAAAGACACCAAGGAAGCTTTAGACAAGATAGAGGAAGAGCAAAACAAAAGTAAGACCACCGC
ACAGCAAGCGGCCGCTGATCTTCAGACCTGGAGGAGGAGATATGAGGGACAATTGGAGAAGTGAATTATA
TAAATATAAAGTAGTAAAAATTGAACCATTAGGAGTAGCACCCACCAAGGCAAAGAGAAGAGTGGTGCAG
AGAGAAAAAAGAGCAGTGGGAATAGGAGCTTTGTTCCTTGGGTTCTTGGGAGCAGCAGGAAGCACTATGG
GCGCAGCGTCAATGACGCTGACGGTACAGGCCAGACAATTATTGTCTGGTATAGTGCAGCAGCAGAACAA
TTTGCTGAGGGCTATTGAGGCGCAACAGCATCTGTTGCAACTCACAGTCTGGGGCATCAAGCAGCTCCAG
GCAAGAATCCTGGCTGTGGAAAGATACCTAAAGGATCAACAGCTCCTGGGGATTTGGGGTTGCTCTGGAA
AACTCATTTGCACCACTGCTGTGCCTTGGAATGCTAGTTGGAGTAATAAATCTCTGGAACAGATTTGGAA
TCACACGACCTGGATGGAGTGGGACAGAGAAATTAACAATTACACAAGCTTAATACACTCCTTAATTGAA
GAATCGCAAAACCAGCAAGAAAAGAATGAACAAGAATTATTGGAATTAGATAAATGGGCAAGTTTGTGGA
ATTGGTTTAACATAACAAATTGGCTGTGGTATATAAAATTATTCATAATGATAGTAGGAGGCTTGGTAGG
TTTAAGAATAGTTTTTGCTGTACTTTCTATAGTGAATAGAGTTAGGCAGGGATATTCACCATTATCGTTT
CAGACCCACCTCCCAACCCCGAGGGGACCCGACAGGCCCGAAGGAATAGAAGAAGAAGGTGGAGAGAGAG
ACAGAGACAGATCCATTCGATTAGTGAACGGATCGGCACTGCGTGCGCCAATTCTGCAGACAAATGGCAG
TATTCATCCACAATTTTAAAAGAAAAGGGGGGATTGGGGGGTACAGTGCAGGGGAAAGAATAGTAGACAT
AATAGCAACAGACATACAAACTAAAGAATTACAAAAACAAATTACAAAAATTCAAAATTTTCGGGTTTAT
TACAGGGACAGCAGAGATCCAGTTTGGTTAGATCTCGAGTTTACCACTCCCTATCAGTGATAGAGAAAAG
TGAAAGTCGAGTTTACCACTCCCTATCAGTGATAGAGAAAAGTGAAAGTCGAGTTTACCACTCCCTATCA
GTGATAGAGAAAAGTGAAAGTCGAGTTTACCACTCCCTATCAGTGATAGAGAAAAGTGAAAGTCGAGTTT
ACCACTCCCTATCAGTGATAGAGAAAAGTGAAAGTCGAGTTTACCACTCCCTATCAGTGATAGAGAAAAG
TGAAAGTCGAGTTTACCACTCCCTATCAGTGATAGAGAAAAGTGAAAGTCGAGCTCGGTACCCGGGTCGA
GGTAGGCGTGTACGGTGGGAGGCCTATATAAGCAGAGCTCGTTTAGTGAACCGTCAGATCGCCTGGAGAC
GCCATCCACGCTGTTTTGACCTCCATAGAAGACACCGGGACCGATCCAGCCTCCGCGGCCCCGAATTCGC
CACCATGCCAGCCCGCCTTGAGACCTGCATCTCCGACCTCGACTGCGCCAGCAGCAGCGGCAGTGACCTA
TCCGGCTTCCTCACCGACGAGGAAGACTGTGCCAGACTCCAACAGGCAGCCTCCGCTTCGGGGCCGCCCG
CGCCGGCCCGCAGGGGCGCGCCCAATATCTCCCGGGCGTCTGAGGTTCCAGGGGCACAGGACGACGAGCA
GGAGAGGCGGCGGCGCCGCGGCCGGACGCGGGTCCGCTCCGAGGCGCTGCTGCACTCGCTGCGCAGGAGC
CGGCGCGTCAAGGCCAACGATCGCGAGCGCAACCGCATGCACAACTTGAACGCGGCCCTGGACGCACTGC
GCAGCGTGCTGCCCTCGTTCCCCGACGACACCAAGCTCACCAAAATCGAGACGCTGCGCTTCGCCTACAA
CTACATCTGGGCTCTGGCCGAGACACTGCGCCTGGCGGATCAAGGGCTGCCCGGAGGCGGTGCCCGGGAG
CGCCTCCTGCCGCCGCAGTGCGTCCCCTGCCTGCCCGGTCCCCCAAGCCCCGCCAGCGACGCGGAGTCCT
GGGGCTCAGGTGCCGCCGCCGCCTCCCCGCTCTCTGACCCCAGTAGCCCAGCCGCCTCCGAAGACTTCAC
CTACCGCCCCGGCGACCCTGTTTTCTCCTTCCCAAGCCTGCCCAAAGACTTGCTCCACACAACGCCCTGT
TTCATTCCTTACCACTCTAG
